Addgene plasmid #120503: EF1a_KLF17_P2A_Hygro_Barcode
Purpose: Barcoded lentiviral vector to express KLF17 in mammalian cells under control of EF1a promoter. Barcoded for transcript detection in single cell RNA-seq.
Depositing lab: Prashant Mali. Depositing organization: University of California, San Diego (UCSD). Publication: Mapping Cellular Reprogramming via Pooled Overexpression Screens with Paired Fitness and Single-Cell RNA-Sequencing Readout. Parekh U, Wu Y, Zhao D, Worlikar A, Shah N, Zhang K, Mali P. Cell Syst. 2018 Nov 12. pii: S2405-4712(18)30433-2. doi: 10.1016/j.cels.2018.10.008. PubMed 30448000.
Backbone
  Vector backbone: Unknown
  Backbone size w/o insert (bp): 9514
  Vector type: Lentiviral
  Selectable markers: Hygromycin
Growth in bacteria
  Bacterial resistance: Ampicillin, 100 μg/mL
  Growth temperature: 37°C
  Growth strain: Stbl3
  Copy number: High Copy
Gene/Insert
  Gene/Insert name: KLF17
  Species: H. sapiens (human)
  Insert size (bp): 1167
  Entrez Gene: KLF17 (a.k.a. ZLF393, ZNF393, Zfp393)
  Promoter: EF1a
  Cloning method: Gibson Cloning
  Sequencing primers: 5′ 5'-ttctcaagcctcagacagtgg-3'
Terms and licenses: Academic/Nonprofit Terms; Industry Terms: Not Available to Industry
Depositor comments: 5' cloning site: BamHI (not destroyed), 3' cloning site: BamHI (not destroyed).
How to cite: EF1a_KLF17_P2A_Hygro_Barcode was a gift from Prashant Mali (Addgene plasmid # 120503 ; http://n2t.net/addgene:120503 ; RRID:Addgene_120503)
