[The description below was written by a language model from this plasmid's Addgene catalogue record and pLannotate feature annotations shown in this document.]
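Description:
EF1a_KLF17_P2A_Hygro_Barcode is a lentiviral transfer plasmid for constitutive expression of human KLF17, a Krüppel-like zinc-finger transcription factor, in mammalian cells. The parental backbone is not named in the record. The annotated elements fit an HIV-1-derived vector in which a CMV enhancer/promoter replaces the upstream part of the 5' LTR to drive genomic RNA production in packaging cells. This is followed by the Ψ packaging signal with a gag fragment, the Rev response element for nuclear export of the unspliced genome, and the cPPT/CTS. A second truncated LTR lies downstream, preceded by a nef fragment and a loxP site and followed by a bGH polyadenylation signal. In bacteria the plasmid is maintained through a high-copy pUC-type origin and ampicillin resistance. The backbone outside the viral region also carries an f1 origin and an SV40/EM7-driven bleomycin/Zeocin resistance cassette.

Between the LTRs, the EF-1α promoter drives the 1,167 bp KLF17 coding sequence, inserted by Gibson assembly at a retained BamHI site. The hygromycin phosphotransferase gene follows it. According to the construct name the two are joined by a P2A peptide, so a single transcript should yield separate KLF17 and resistance proteins, linking hygromycin selection to transgene expression. The P2A and the barcode are not annotated individually in the feature table. The barcode position is therefore not stated, though the record says it allows detection of the transcript in single-cell RNA-seq. The construct comes from a study using pooled transcription-factor overexpression screens with paired fitness and single-cell transcriptomic readouts to map cellular reprogramming.
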