Features (pLannotate 1.2.2; 33 found; start..end, strand, type, name):
     31..83      -  misc_feature   bom (fragment): basis of mobility region from pBR322
    238..617     +  enhancer       CMV enhancer: human cytomegalovirus immediate early enhancer
    618..817     +  promoter       CMV promoter: human cytomegalovirus (CMV) immediate early promoter
    835..1015    +  LTR            5' LTR (truncated): truncated 5' long terminal repeat (LTR) from HIV-1
   1062..1187    +  misc_feature   HIV-1 Ψ: packaging signal of human immunodeficiency virus type 1
   1171..1534    +  CDS            HIV-1 gag (fragment): gag protein from human immunodeficiency virus 1; gag
   1680..1913    +  misc_feature   RRE: The Rev response element (RRE) of HIV-1 allows for Rev-dependent mRNA export from the nucleus to the cytoplasm.
   2290..2390    +  CDS            Rev (fragment): human immunodeficiency virus 1 (HIV-1) Rev protein; rev; enhances nuclear export of unspliced and incompletely spliced viral mRNAs
   2440..2557    +  misc_feature   cPPT/CTS: central polypurine tract and central termination sequence of HIV-1
   2620..2686    +  CDS            small t antigen (fragment): SV40 (simian virus 40) small t antigen
   2693..3871    +  promoter       EF-1α promoter: strong constitutive promoter for human elongation factor EF-1α
   3888..3906    +  promoter       T7 promoter: promoter for bacteriophage T7 RNA polymerase
   3926..3962    -  misc_feature   MCS (fragment): pBluescript multiple cloning site
   3970..5136    +  CDS            KLF17: KLF17_HUMAN - Also known as ZNF393. Experimental evidence at protein level: Swiss-Prot protein existence level 1. Transcription repressor that binds to the promoter of target genes and prevents their expression. Acts as a negative regulator of epithelial-mesenchymal transition and metastasis in breast cancer. Specifically binds the 5'-CACCC-3' sequence in the promoter of ID1, a key metastasis regulator in breast cancer, and repress its expression. May be a germ cell-specific transcription factor that plays important roles in spermatid differentiation and oocyte development (By similarity). Fro
   5203..6225    +  CDS            hph: KHYB_ECOLX - Experimental evidence at protein level: Swiss-Prot protein existence level 1. The aminoglycoside phosphotransferases achieve inactivation of their antibiotic substrates by phosphorylation. Only phosphorylates hygromycin and closely related compounds such as demethyl analogs and destomycin. From Escherichia coli.
   6308..6421    +  CDS            nef (fragment): NEF_HV1LA - Experimental evidence at protein level: Swiss-Prot protein existence level 1. Extracellular Nef protein targets CD4(+) T-lymphocytes for apoptosis by interacting with CXCR4 surface receptors. From Human immunodeficiency virus type 1 group M subtype B (isolate Lai) (HIV-1).
   6419..6452    +  protein_bind   loxP: Cre-mediated recombination occurs in the 8-bp core sequence (GCATACAT). Cre recombinase
   6477..6657    +  LTR            5' LTR (truncated): truncated 5' long terminal repeat (LTR) from HIV-1
   6689..6913    +  polyA_signal   bGH poly(A) signal: bovine growth hormone polyadenylation signal
   6917..6938    +  promoter       SV40 promoter (fragment): SV40 enhancer and early promoter
   6959..7387    +  rep_origin     f1 ori (sequence partly withheld): f1 bacteriophage origin of replication; arrow indicates direction of (+) strand synthesis
   7401..7730    +  promoter       SV40 promoter: SV40 enhancer and early promoter
   7778..7825    +  promoter       EM7 promoter: synthetic bacterial promoter&nbsp
   7844..8218    +  CDS            BleoR: antibiotic-binding protein; Sh ble from Streptoalloteichus hindustanus; confers resistance to bleomycin, phleomycin, and Zeocin™
   8228..8353    +  CDS            ble (fragment): BLE_KLEPN - Experimental evidence at protein level: Swiss-Prot protein existence level 1. Binding protein with a strong affinity to the bleomycin family of antibiotics. Binds to CL990; an antimitotic-antibiotic compound. From Klebsiella pneumoniae.
   8348..8469    +  polyA_signal   SV40 poly(A) signal: SV40 polyadenylation signal
   8540..8562    -  protein_bind   lac operator (fragment): The lac repressor binds to the lac operator to inhibit transcription in E. coli. This inhibition can be relieved by adding lactose or isopropyl-β-D-thiogalactopyranoside (IPTG). lac repressor encoded by lacI
   8566..8596    -  promoter       lac promoter: promoter for the E. coli lac operon
   8611..8632    -  protein_bind   CAP binding site: CAP binding activates transcription in the presence of cAMP. E. coli catabolite activator protein
   8645..8737    -  CDS            lacI (fragment): lac repressor; lacI; The lac repressor binds to the lac operator to inhibit transcription in E. coli. This inhibition can be relieved by adding lactose or isopropyl-β-D-thiogalactopyranoside (IPTG).
   8920..9508    -  rep_origin     ori: high-copy-number ColE1/pMB1/pBR322/pUC origin of replication
   9679..10539   -  CDS            AmpR: β-lactamase; bla; confers resistance to ampicillin, carbenicillin, and related antibiotics
  10540..10644   -  promoter       AmpR promoter: bla
>Addgene plasmid #120503 | EF1a_KLF17_P2A_Hygro_Barcode | addgene full sequence | sequence record 234801 | Addgene NGS Result
GTCGACGGATCGGGAGATCTCCCGATCCCCTATGGTGCACTCTCAGTACAATCTGCTCTGATGCCGCATA
GTTAAGCCAGTATCTGCTCCCTGCTTGTGTGTTGGAGGTCGCTGAGTAGTGCGCGAGCAAAATTTAAGCT
ACAACAAGGCAAGGCTTGACCGACAATTGCATGAAGAATCTGCTTAGGGTTAGGCGTTTTGCGCTGCTTC
GCGATGTACGGGCCAGATATACGCGTTGACATTGATTATTGACTAGTTATTAATAGTAATCAATTACGGG
GTCATTAGTTCATAGCCCATATATGGAGTTCCGCGTTACATAACTTACGGTAAATGGCCCGCCTGGCTGA
CCGCCCAACGACCCCCGCCCATTGACGTCAATAATGACGTATGTTCCCATAGTAACGCCAATAGGGACTT
TCCATTGACGTCAATGGGTGGAGTATTTACGGTAAACTGCCCACTTGGCAGTACATCAAGTGTATCATAT
GCCAAGTACGCCCCCTATTGACGTCAATGACGGTAAATGGCCCGCCTGGCATTATGCCCAGTACATGACC
TTATGGGACTTTCCTACTTGGCAGTACATCTACGTATTAGTCATCGCTATTACCATGGTGATGCGGTTTT
GGCAGTACATCAATGGGCGTGGATAGCGGTTTGACTCACGGGGATTTCCAAGTCTCCACCCCATTGACGT
CAATGGGAGTTTGTTTTGGCACCAAAATCAACGGGACTTTCCAAAATGTCGTAACAACTCCGCCCCATTG
ACGCAAATGGGCGGTAGGCGTGTACGGTGGGAGGTCTATATAAGCAGCGCGTTTTGCCTGTACTGGGTCT
CTCTGGTTAGACCAGATCTGAGCCTGGGAGCTCTCTGGCTAACTAGGGAACCCACTGCTTAAGCCTCAAT
AAAGCTTGCCTTGAGTGCTTCAAGTAGTGTGTGCCCGTCTGTTGTGTGACTCTGGTAACTAGAGATCCCT
CAGACCCTTTTAGTCAGTGTGGAAAATCTCTAGCAGTGGCGCCCGAACAGGGACTTGAAAGCGAAAGGGA
AACCAGAGGAGCTCTCTCGACGCAGGACTCGGCTTGCTGAAGCGCGCACGGCAAGAGGCGAGGGGCGGCG
ACTGGTGAGTACGCCAAAAATTTTGACTAGCGGAGGCTAGAAGGAGAGAGATGGGTGCGAGAGCGTCAGT
ATTAAGCGGGGGAGAATTAGATCGCGATGGGAAAAAATTCGGTTAAGGCCAGGGGGAAAGAAAAAATATA
AATTAAAACATATAGTATGGGCAAGCAGGGAGCTAGAACGATTCGCAGTTAATCCTGGCCTGTTAGAAAC
ATCAGAAGGCTGTAGACAAATACTGGGACAGCTACAACCATCCCTTCAGACAGGATCAGAAGAACTTAGA
TCATTATATAATACAGTAGCAACCCTCTATTGTGTGCATCAAAGGATAGAGATAAAAGACACCAAGGAAG
CTTTAGACAAGATAGAGGAAGAGCAAAACAAAAGTAAGACCACCGCACAGCAAGCGGCCGCTGATCTTCA
GACCTGGAGGAGGAGATATGAGGGACAATTGGAGAAGTGAATTATATAAATATAAAGTAGTAAAAATTGA
ACCATTAGGAGTAGCACCCACCAAGGCAAAGAGAAGAGTGGTGCAGAGAGAAAAAAGAGCAGTGGGAATA
GGAGCTTTGTTCCTTGGGTTCTTGGGAGCAGCAGGAAGCACTATGGGCGCAGCGTCAATGACGCTGACGG
TACAGGCCAGACAATTATTGTCTGGTATAGTGCAGCAGCAGAACAATTTGCTGAGGGCTATTGAGGCGCA
ACAGCATCTGTTGCAACTCACAGTCTGGGGCATCAAGCAGCTCCAGGCAAGAATCCTGGCTGTGGAAAGA
TACCTAAAGGATCAACAGCTCCTGGGGATTTGGGGTTGCTCTGGAAAACTCATTTGCACCACTGCTGTGC
CTTGGAATGCTAGTTGGAGTAATAAATCTCTGGAACAGATTTGGAATCACACGACCTGGATGGAGTGGGA
CAGAGAAATTAACAATTACACAAGCTTAATACACTCCTTAATTGAAGAATCGCAAAACCAGCAAGAAAAG
AATGAACAAGAATTATTGGAATTAGATAAATGGGCAAGTTTGTGGAATTGGTTTAACATAACAAATTGGC
TGTGGTATATAAAATTATTCATAATGATAGTAGGAGGCTTGGTAGGTTTAAGAATAGTTTTTGCTGTACT
TTCTATAGTGAATAGAGTTAGGCAGGGATATTCACCATTATCGTTTCAGACCCACCTCCCAACCCCGAGG
GGACCCGACAGGCCCGAAGGAATAGAAGAAGAAGGTGGAGAGAGAGACAGAGACAGATCCATTCGATTAG
TGAACGGATCGGCACTGCGTGCGCCAATTCTGCAGACAAATGGCAGTATTCATCCACAATTTTAAAAGAA
AAGGGGGGATTGGGGGGTACAGTGCAGGGGAAAGAATAGTAGACATAATAGCAACAGACATACAAACTAA
AGAATTACAAAAACAAATTACAAAAATTCAAAATTTTCGGGTTTATTACAGGGACAGCAGAGATCCAGTT
TGGTTAATTAATCGATAAGCTTTGCAAAGATGGATAAAGTTTTAAACAGAGAGGAATCTTTGCAGCTAAT
GGACCTTCTAGGTCTTGAAAGGAGTGGGAATTGGCTCCGGTGCCCGTCAGTGGGCAGAGCGCACATCGCC
CACAGTCCCCGAGAAGTTGGGGGGAGGGGTCGGCAATTGAACCGGTGCCTAGAGAAGGTGGCGCGGGGTA
AACTGGGAAAGTGATGTCGTGTACTGGCTCCGCCTTTTTCCCGAGGGTGGGGGAGAACCGTATATAAGTG
CAGTAGTCGCCGTGAACGTTCTTTTTCGCAACGGGTTTGCCGCCAGAACACAGGTAAGTGCCGTGTGTGG
TTCCCGCGGGCCTGGCCTCTTTACGGGTTATGGCCCTTGCGTGCCTTGAATTACTTCCACCTGGCTGCAG
TACGTGATTCTTGATCCCGAGCTTCGGGTTGGAAGTGGGTGGGAGAGTTCGAGGCCTTGCGCTTAAGGAG
CCCCTTCGCCTCGTGCTTGAGTTGAGGCCTGGCCTGGGCGCTGGGGCCGCCGCGTGCGAATCTGGTGGCA
CCTTCGCGCCTGTCTCGCTGCTTTCGATAAGTCTCTAGCCATTTAAAATTTTTGATGACCTGCTGCGACG
CTTTTTTTCTGGCAAGATAGTCTTGTAAATGCGGGCCAAGATCTGCACACTGGTATTTCGGTTTTTGGGG
CCGCGGGCGGCGACGGGGCCCGTGCGTCCCAGCGCACATGTTCGGCGAGGCGGGGCCTGCGAGCGCGGCC
ACCGAGAATCGGACGGGGGTAGTCTCAAGCTGGCCGGCCTGCTCTGGTGCCTGGCCTCGCGCCGCCGTGT
ATCGCCCCGCCCTGGGCGGCAAGGCTGGCCCGGTCGGCACCAGTTGCGTGAGCGGAAAGATGGCCGCTTC
CCGGCCCTGCTGCAGGGAGCTCAAAATGGAGGACGCGGCGCTCGGGAGAGCGGGCGGGTGAGTCACCCAC
ACAAAGGAAAAGGGCCTTTCCGTCCTCAGCCGTCGCTTCATGTGACTCCACGGAGTACCGGGCGCCGTCC
AGGCACCTCGATTAGTTCTCGAGCTTTTGGAGTACGTCGTCTTTAGGTTGGGGGGAGGGGTTTTATGCGA
TGGAGTTTCCCCACACTGAGTGGGTGGAGACTGAAGTTAGGCCAGCTTGGCACTTGATGTAATTCTCCTT
GGAATTTGCCCTTTTTGAGTTTGGATCTTGGTTCATTCTCAAGCCTCAGACAGTGGTTCAAAGTTTTTTT
CTTCCATTTCAGGTGTCGTGAGGAATTAGCTTGGTACTAATACGACTCACTATAGGGAGACCCAAGCTGG
CTAGGTAAGCTTGATATCGAATTCCTGCAGCCCGGGGGATCCCGCCACCATGTACGGCCGACCGCAGGCT
GAGATGGAACAGGAGGCTGGGGAGCTGAGCCGGTGGCAGGCGGCGCACCAGGCTGCCCAGGATAACGAGA
ACTCAGCGCCCATCTTGAACATGTCTTCATCTTCTGGAAGCTCTGGAGTGCACACCTCTTGGAACCAAGG
CCTACCAAGCATTCAGCACTTTCCTCACAGCGCAGAGATGCTGGGGTCCCCTTTGGTGTCTGTTGAGGCG
CCGGGGCAGAATGTGAATGAAGGGGGGCCACAGTTCAGTATGCCACTGCCTGAGCGTGGTATGAGCTACT
GCCCCCAAGCGACTCTCACTCCTTCCCGGATGATTTACTGTCAGAGAATGTCTCCCCCTCAGCAAGAGAT
GACGATTTTCAGTGGGCCCCAACTAATGCCCGTAGGAGAGCCCAATATTCCAAGGGTAGCCAGGCCCTTC
GGTGGGAATCTAAGGATGCCCCCCAATGGGCTGCCAGTCTCGGCTTCCACTGGAATCCCAATAATGTCCC
ACACTGGGAACCCTCCAGTGCCTTACCCTGGCCTCTCGACAGTACCTTCTGACGAAACATTGTTGGGCCC
GACTGTGCCTTCCACTGAGGCCCAGGCAGTGCTCCCCTCCATGGCTCAGATGTTGCCCCCGCAAGATGCC
CATGACCTTGGGATGCCCCCAGCTGAGTCCCAGTCATTGCTGGTTTTAGGATCTCAGGACTCTCTTGTCA
GTCAGCCAGACTCTCAAGAAGGCCCATTTCTACCAGAGCAGCCCGGACCTGCTCCACAGACAGTAGAGAA
GAACTCCAGGCCTCAGGAAGGGACTGGTAGAAGGGGCTCCTCAGAGGCAAGGCCTTACTGCTGCAACTAC
GAGAACTGCGGAAAAGCTTATACCAAACGCTCCCACCTCGTGAGCCACCAGCGCAAGCACACAGGTGAGA
GGCCATATTCTTGCAACTGGGAAAGTTGTTCATGGTCTTTCTTCCGTTCTGATGAGCTTAGACGACATAT
GCGGGTACACACCAGATATCGACCATATAAATGTGATCAGTGCAGCCGGGAGTTCATGAGGTCTGACCAT
CTCAAGCAACACCAGAAGACTCATCGGCCGGGACCCTCAGACCCACAGGCCAACAACAACAATGGAGAGC
AGGACAGTCCTCCTGCTGCTGGTCCTGGATCCGGCGCAACAAACTTCTCTCTGCTGAAACAAGCCGGAGA
TGTCGAAGAGAATCCTGGACCGATGAAAAAGCCTGAACTCACCGCGACGTCTGTCGAGAAGTTTCTGATC
GAAAAGTTCGACAGCGTCTCCGACCTGATGCAGCTCTCGGAGGGCGAAGAATCTCGTGCTTTCAGCTTCG
ATGTAGGAGGGCGTGGATATGTCCTGCGGGTAAATAGCTGCGCCGATGGTTTCTACAAAGATCGTTATGT
TTATCGGCACTTTGCATCGGCCGCGCTCCCGATTCCGGAAGTGCTTGACATTGGGGAATTCAGCGAGAGC
CTGACCTATTGCATCTCCCGCCGTGCACAGGGTGTCACGTTGCAAGACCTGCCTGAAACCGAACTGCCCG
CTGTTCTGCAGCCGGTCGCGGAGGCCATGGATGCGATCGCTGCGGCCGATCTTAGCCAGACGAGCGGGTT
CGGCCCATTCGGACCGCAAGGAATCGGTCAATACACTACATGGCGTGATTTCATATGCGCGATTGCTGAT
CCCCATGTGTATCACTGGCAAACTGTGATGGACGACACCGTCAGTGCGTCCGTCGCGCAGGCTCTCGATG
AGCTGATGCTTTGGGCCGAGGACTGCCCCGAAGTCCGGCACCTCGTGCACGCGGATTTCGGCTCCAACAA
TGTCCTGACGGACAATGGCCGCATAACAGCGGTCATTGACTGGAGCGAGGCGATGTTCGGGGATTCCCAA
TACGAGGTCGCCAACATCTTCTTCTGGAGGCCGTGGTTGGCTTGTATGGAGCAGCAGACGCGCTACTTCG
AGCGGAGGCATCCGGAGCTTGCAGGATCGCCGCGGCTCCGGGCGTATATGCTCCGCATTGGTCTTGACCA
ACTCTATCAGAGCTTGGTTGACGGCAATTTCGATGATGCAGCTTGGGCGCAGGGTCGATGCGACGCAATC
GTCCGATCCGGAGCCGGGACTGTCGGGCGTACACAAATCGCCCGCAGAAGCGCGGCCGTCTGGACCGATG
GCTGTGTAGAAGTACTCGCCGATAGTGGAAACCGACGCCCCAGCACTCGTCCGAGGGCAAAGGAATAAGT
TAGAACTATTTCCTGGCTGTTACGCGGTAACGATAGCATCTTCTGACTACTGACGGGCTTGTTAACAGTG
AACCGCCCGCCCCACGACCCGCAGCGCCCGACCGAAAGGAGCGCACGACCCCATGCATCGAACAAAAGAA
AAGGGGGGACTGGAAGGGCTAATTCACTCCCAACGAAGACAAGATATCATAACTTCGTATAGCATACATT
ATACGAAGTTATCGGCTAGCTGGTCCGGACTGTACTGGGTCTCTCTGGTTAGACCAGATCTGAGCCTGGG
AGCTCTCTGGCTAACTAGGGAACCCACTGCTTAAGCCTCAATAAAGCTTGCCTTGAGTGCTTCAAGTAGT
GTGTGCCCGTCTGTTGTGTGACTCTGGTAACTAGAGATCCCTCAGACCCTTTTAGTCAGTGTGGAAAATC
TCTAGCAGGGCCCGTTTAAACCCGCTGATCAGCCTCGACTGTGCCTTCTAGTTGCCAGCCATCTGTTGTT
TGCCCCTCCCCCGTGCCTTCCTTGACCCTGGAAGGTGCCACTCCCACTGTCCTTTCCTAATAAAATGAGG
AAATTGCATCGCATTGTCTGAGTAGGTGTCATTCTATTCTGGGGGGTGGGGTGGGGCAGGACAGCAAGGG
GGAGGATTGGGAAGACAATAGCAGGCATGCTGGGGATGCGGTGGGCTCTATGGCTTCTGAGGCGGAAAGA
ACCAGCTGGGGCTCTAGGGGGTATCCCC
[124 nt withheld, positions 6959-7082]
C
[91 nt withheld, positions 7084-7174]
A
[49 nt withheld, positions 7176-7224]
CCTTTGACGTTGGAGTCCACGTTCTTT
[37 nt withheld, positions 7252-7288]
ACCCTATCTCGGTCTATTCTTTTGATTTATAAGGGATTTTGCCGATTTCGGCCTATTGGTTAAAAAATGA
GCTGATTTAACAAAAATTTAACGCGAATTAATTCTGTGGAATGTGTGTCAGTTAGGGTGTGGAAAGTCCC
CAGGCTCCCCAGCAGGCAGAAGTATGCAAAGCATGCATCTCAATTAGTCAGCAACCAGGTGTGGAAAGTC
CCCAGGCTCCCCAGCAGGCAGAAGTATGCAAAGCATGCATCTCAATTAGTCAGCAACCATAGTCCCGCCC
CTAACTCCGCCCATCCCGCCCCTAACTCCGCCCAGTTCCGCCCATTCTCCGCCCCATGGCTGACTAATTT
TTTTTATTTATGCAGAGGCCGAGGCCGCCTCTGCCTCTGAGCTATTCCAGAAGTAGTGAGGAGGCTTTTT
TGGAGGCCTAGGCTTTTGCAAAAAGCTCCCGGGAGCTTGTATATCCATTTTCGGATCTGATCAGCACGTG
TTGACAATTAATCATCGGCATAGTATATCGGCATAGTATAATACGACAAGGTGAGGAACTAAACCATGGC
CAAGTTGACCAGTGCCGTTCCGGTGCTCACCGCGCGCGACGTCGCCGGAGCGGTCGAGTTCTGGACCGAC
CGGCTCGGGTTCTCCCGGGACTTCGTGGAGGACGACTTCGCCGGTGTGGTCCGGGACGACGTGACCCTGT
TCATCAGCGCGGTCCAGGACCAGGTGGTGCCGGACAACACCCTGGCCTGGGTGTGGGTGCGCGGCCTGGA
CGAGCTGTACGCCGAGTGGTCGGAGGTCGTGTCCACGAACTTCCGGGACGCCTCCGGGCCGGCCATGACC
GAGATCGGCGAGCAGCCGTGGGGGCGGGAGTTCGCCCTGCGCGACCCGGCCGGCAACTGCGTGCACTTCG
TGGCCGAGGAGCAGGACTGACACGTGCTACGAGATTTCGATTCCACCGCCGCCTTCTATGAAAGGTTGGG
CTTCGGAATCGTTTTCCGGGACGCCGGCTGGATGATCCTCCAGCGCGGGGATCTCATGCTGGAGTTCTTC
GCCCACCCCAACTTGTTTATTGCAGCTTATAATGGTTACAAATAAAGCAATAGCATCACAAATTTCACAA
ATAAAGCATTTTTTTCACTGCATTCTAGTTGTGGTTTGTCCAAACTCATCAATGTATCTTATCATGTCTG
TATACCGTCGACCTCTAGCTAGAGCTTGGCGTAATCATGGTCATAGCTGTTTCCTGTGTGAAATTGTTAT
CCGCTCACAATTCCACACAACATACGAGCCGGAAGCATAAAGTGTAAAGCCTGGGGTGCCTAATGAGTGA
GCTAACTCACATTAATTGCGTTGCGCTCACTGCCCGCTTTCCAGTCGGGAAACCTGTCGTGCCAGCTGCA
TTAATGAATCGGCCAACGCGCGGGGAGAGGCGGTTTGCGTATTGGGCGCTCTTCCGCTTCCTCGCTCACT
GACTCGCTGCGCTCGGTCGTTCGGCTGCGGCGAGCGGTATCAGCTCACTCAAAGGCGGTAATACGGTTAT
CCACAGAATCAGGGGATAACGCAGGAAAGAACATGTGAGCAAAAGGCCAGCAAAAGGCCAGGAACCGTAA
AAAGGCCGCGTTGCTGGCGTTTTTCCATAGGCTCCGCCCCCCTGACGAGCATCACAAAAATCGACGCTCA
AGTCAGAGGTGGCGAAACCCGACAGGACTATAAAGATACCAGGCGTTTCCCCCTGGAAGCTCCCTCGTGC
GCTCTCCTGTTCCGACCCTGCCGCTTACCGGATACCTGTCCGCCTTTCTCCCTTCGGGAAGCGTGGCGCT
TTCTCATAGCTCACGCTGTAGGTATCTCAGTTCGGTGTAGGTCGTTCGCTCCAAGCTGGGCTGTGTGCAC
GAACCCCCCGTTCAGCCCGACCGCTGCGCCTTATCCGGTAACTATCGTCTTGAGTCCAACCCGGTAAGAC
ACGACTTATCGCCACTGGCAGCAGCCACTGGTAACAGGATTAGCAGAGCGAGGTATGTAGGCGGTGCTAC
AGAGTTCTTGAAGTGGTGGCCTAACTACGGCTACACTAGAAGAACAGTATTTGGTATCTGCGCTCTGCTG
AAGCCAGTTACCTTCGGAAAAAGAGTTGGTAGCTCTTGATCCGGCAAACAAACCACCGCTGGTAGCGGTG
GTTTTTTTGTTTGCAAGCAGCAGATTACGCGCAGAAAAAAAGGATCTCAAGAAGATCCTTTGATCTTTTC
TACGGGGTCTGACGCTCAGTGGAACGAAAACTCACGTTAAGGGATTTTGGTCATGAGATTATCAAAAAGG
ATCTTCACCTAGATCCTTTTAAATTAAAAATGAAGTTTTAAATCAATCTAAAGTATATATGAGTAAACTT
GGTCTGACAGTTACCAATGCTTAATCAGTGAGGCACCTATCTCAGCGATCTGTCTATTTCGTTCATCCAT
AGTTGCCTGACTCCCCGTCGTGTAGATAACTACGATACGGGAGGGCTTACCATCTGGCCCCAGTGCTGCA
ATGATACCGCGAGACCCACGCTCACCGGCTCCAGATTTATCAGCAATAAACCAGCCAGCCGGAAGGGCCG
AGCGCAGAAGTGGTCCTGCAACTTTATCCGCCTCCATCCAGTCTATTAATTGTTGCCGGGAAGCTAGAGT
AAGTAGTTCGCCAGTTAATAGTTTGCGCAACGTTGTTGCCATTGCTACAGGCATCGTGGTGTCACGCTCG
TCGTTTGGTATGGCTTCATTCAGCTCCGGTTCCCAACGATCAAGGCGAGTTACATGATCCCCCATGTTGT
GCAAAAAAGCGGTTAGCTCCTTCGGTCCTCCGATCGTTGTCAGAAGTAAGTTGGCCGCAGTGTTATCACT
CATGGTTATGGCAGCACTGCATAATTCTCTTACTGTCATGCCATCCGTAAGATGCTTTTCTGTGACTGGT
GAGTACTCAACCAAGTCATTCTGAGAATAGTGTATGCGGCGACCGAGTTGCTCTTGCCCGGCGTCAATAC
GGGATAATACCGCGCCACATAGCAGAACTTTAAAAGTGCTCATCATTGGAAAACGTTCTTCGGGGCGAAA
ACTCTCAAGGATCTTACCGCTGTTGAGATCCAGTTCGATGTAACCCACTCGTGCACCCAACTGATCTTCA
GCATCTTTTACTTTCACCAGCGTTTCTGGGTGAGCAAAAACAGGAAGGCAAAATGCCGCAAAAAAGGGAA
TAAGGGCGACACGGAAATGTTGAATACTCATACTCTTCCTTTTTCAATATTATTGAAGCATTTATCAGGG
TTATTGTCTCATGAGCGGATACATATTTGAATGTATTTAGAAAAATAAACAAATAGGGGTTCCGCGCACA
TTTCCCCGAAAAGTGCCACCTGAC
