>Addgene plasmid #120503 | EF1a_KLF17_P2A_Hygro_Barcode | depositor partial sequence | sequence record 228877 | KLF17 gene
ATGTACGGCCGACCGCAGGCTGAGATGGAACAGGAGGCTGGGGAGCTGAGCCGGTGGCAGGCGGCGCACC
AGGCTGCCCAGGATAACGAGAACTCAGCGCCCATCTTGAACATGTCTTCATCTTCTGGAAGCTCTGGAGT
GCACACCTCTTGGAACCAAGGCCTACCAAGCATTCAGCACTTTCCTCACAGCGCAGAGATGCTGGGGTCC
CCTTTGGTGTCTGTTGAGGCGCCGGGGCAGAATGTGAATGAAGGGGGGCCACAGTTCAGTATGCCACTGC
CTGAGCGTGGTATGAGCTACTGCCCCCAAGCGACTCTCACTCCTTCCCGGATGATTTACTGTCAGAGAAT
GTCTCCCCCTCAGCAAGAGATGACGATTTTCAGTGGGCCCCAACTAATGCCCGTAGGAGAGCCCAATATT
CCAAGGGTAGCCAGGCCCTTCGGTGGGAATCTAAGGATGCCCCCCAATGGGCTGCCAGTCTCGGCTTCCA
CTGGAATCCCAATAATGTCCCACACTGGGAACCCTCCAGTGCCTTACCCTGGCCTCTCGACAGTACCTTC
TGACGAAACATTGTTGGGCCCGACTGTGCCTTCCACTGAGGCCCAGGCAGTGCTCCCCTCCATGGCTCAG
ATGTTGCCCCCGCAAGATGCCCATGACCTTGGGATGCCCCCAGCTGAGTCCCAGTCATTGCTGGTTTTAG
GATCTCAGGACTCTCTTGTCAGTCAGCCAGACTCTCAAGAAGGCCCATTTCTACCAGAGCAGCCCGGACC
TGCTCCACAGACAGTAGAGAAGAACTCCAGGCCTCAGGAAGGGACTGGTAGAAGGGGCTCCTCAGAGGCA
AGGCCTTACTGCTGCAACTACGAGAACTGCGGAAAAGCTTATACCAAACGCTCCCACCTCGTGAGCCACC
AGCGCAAGCACACAGGTGAGAGGCCATATTCTTGCAACTGGGAAAGTTGTTCATGGTCTTTCTTCCGTTC
TGATGAGCTTAGACGACATATGCGGGTACACACCAGATATCGACCATATAAATGTGATCAGTGCAGCCGG
GAGTTCATGAGGTCTGACCATCTCAAGCAACACCAGAAGACTCATCGGCCGGGACCCTCAGACCCACAGG
CCAACAACAACAATGGAGAGCAGGACAGTCCTCCTGCTGCTGGTCCT
