>Addgene plasmid #120503 | EF1a_KLF17_P2A_Hygro_Barcode | depositor partial sequence | sequence record 228878 | KLF17 barcode
GTAACGATAGCATCTTCTGA
